>Addgene plasmid #65008 | pCRISPReporter-mCherry | depositor full sequence | sequence record 109895 | Full plasmid
GGGCCCGCTGGGAGTTCGTAGACGGACCTAGGTCTAGATTCAGCCAAAAAACTTAAGACCGCCGGTCTTG
TCCACTACCTTGCAGTAATGCGGTGGACAGGATCGGCGGTTTTCTTTTCTCTTCTCAACATTACTCGCAT
CCATTCTCGGCGATCGCGCGGCCGCTTTAATTAAGAATTCAAGCTTAGATCTCAATTGCTCGAGGGCGGT
GGCGGTAGTGGCGGTGGCGGTTCCGGCGGTGGCGGTTCACATATGGTTTCAAAAGGCGAAGAAGACAACA
TGGCGATTATCAAGGAATTTATGCGTTTCAAGGTCCACATGGAAGGCAGCGTCAATGGTCACGAATTTGA
AATTGAAGGCGAAGGTGAAGGCCGTCCGTATGAAGGCACCCAGACGGCAAAACTGAAGGTCACCAAAGGC
GGTCCGCTGCCGTTTGCTTGGGATATTCTGTCACCGCAATTCATGTATGGTTCGAAAGCGTACGTTAAGC
ATCCGGCCGATATCCCGGACTATCTGAAACTGTCCTTTCCGGAAGGCTTCAAATGGGAACGTGTTATGAA
CTTCGAAGATGGCGGTGTGGTTACCGTCACGCAGGATAGCTCTCTGCAAGACGGTGAATTTATTTATAAA
GTGAAGCTGCGCGGCACCAATTTCCCGAGCGATGGTCCGGTTATGCAGAAAAAGACGATGGGCTGGGAAG
CGAGTTCCGAACGTATGTACCCGGAAGACGGTGCCCTGAAAGGCGAAATCAAGCAGCGCCTGAAACTGAA
GGATGGCGGTCACTATGACGCAGAAGTGAAAACCACGTACAAGGCTAAAAAGCCGGTCCAACTGCCGGGT
GCATACAACGTGAACATCAAGCTGGATATCACCAGCCATAACGAAGACTATACGATCGTTGAACAGTACG
AACGTGCAGAAGGCCGCCACTCTACCGGCGGTATGGATGAACTGTACAAATAAGGTACCGGAAACACAGA
AAAAAGCCCGCACCTGACAGTGCGGGCTTTTTTTTTCGACCAAAGGAGGCTGTCTCGTCTCGTCTCACTA
GTGCTAGCAACAAACGCAGAATCCAAGCGTCGACTATATCCGGATTGGCGAATGGG
[124 nt withheld, positions 1107-1230]
C
[91 nt withheld, positions 1232-1322]
A
[49 nt withheld, positions 1324-1372]
CCTTTGACGTTGGAGTCCACGTTCTTT
[37 nt withheld, positions 1400-1436]
ACCCTATCTCGGTCTATTCTTTTGATTTATAAGGGATTTTGCCGATTTCGGCCTATTGGTTAAAAAATGA
GCTGATTTAACAAAAATTTAACGCGAATTTTAACAAAATATTAACGTTTACAATTTCTGGCGGCACGATG
GCATGAGATTATCAAAAAGGATCTTCACCTAGATCCTTTTAAATTAAAAATGAAGTTTTAAATCAATCTA
AAGTATATATGAGTAAACTTGGTCTGACAGTTACCAATGCTTAATCAGTGAGGCACCTATCTCAGCGATC
TGTCTATTTCGTTCATCCATAGTTGCCTGACTCCCCGTCGTGTAGATAACTACGATACGGGAGGGCTTAC
CATCTGGCCCCAGTGCTGCAATGATACCGCGAGACCCACGCTCACCGGCTCCAGATTTATCAGCAATAAA
CCAGCCAGCCGGAAGGGCCGAGCGCAGAAGTGGTCCTGCAACTTTATCCGCCTCCATCCAGTCTATTAAT
TGTTGCCGGGAAGCTAGAGTAAGTAGTTCGCCAGTTAATAGTTTGCGCAACGTTGTTGCCATTGCTACAG
GCATCGTGGTGTCACGCTCGTCGTTTGGTATGGCTTCATTCAGCTCCGGTTCCCAACGATCAAGGCGAGT
TACATGATCCCCCATGTTGTGCAAAAAAGCGGTTAGCTCCTTCGGTCCTCCGATCGTTGTCAGAAGTAAG
TTGGCCGCAGTGTTATCACTCATGGTTATGGCAGCACTGCATAATTCTCTTACTGTCATGCCATCCGTAA
GATGCTTTTCTGTGACTGGTGAGTACTCAACCAAGTCATTCTGAGAATAGTGTATGCGGCGACCGAGTTG
CTCTTGCCCGGCGTCAATACGGGATAATACCGCGCCACATAGCAGAACTTTAAAAGTGCTCATCATTGGA
AAACGTTCTTCGGGGCGAAAACTCTCAAGGATCTTACCGCTGTTGAGATCCAGTTCGATGTAACCCACTC
GTGCACCCAACTGATCTTCAGCATCTTTTACTTTCACCAGCGTTTCTGGGTGAGCAAAAACAGGAAGGCA
AAATGCCGCAAAAAAGGGAATAAGGGCGACACGGAAATGTTGAATACTCATACTCTTCCTTTTTCAATCA
TGATTGAAGCATTTATCAGGGTTATTGTCTCATGAGCGGATACATATTTGAATGTATTTAGAAAAATAAA
CAAATAGGTCATGACCAAAATCCCTTAACGTGAGTTTTCGTTCCACTGAGCGTCAGACCCCGTAGAAAAG
ATCAAAGGATCTTCTTGAGATCCTTTTTTTCTGCGCGTAATCTGCTGCTTGCAAACAAAAAAACCACCGC
TACCAGCGGTGGTTTGTTTGCCGGATCAAGAGCTACCAACTCTTTTTCCGAAGGTAACTGGCTTCAGCAG
AGCGCAGATACCAAATACTGTCCTTCTAGTGTAGCCGTAGTTAGGCCACCACTTCAAGAACTCTGTAGCA
CCGCCTACATACCTCGCTCTGCTAATCCTGTTACCAGTGGCTGCTGCCAGTGGCGATAAGTCGTGTCTTA
CCGGGTTGGACTCAAGACGATAGTTACCGGATAAGGCGCAGCGGTCGGGCTGAACGGGGGGTTCGTGCAC
ACAGCCCAGCTTGGAGCGAACGACCTACACCGAACTGAGATACCTACAGCGTGAGCTATGAGAAAGCGCC
ACGCTTCCCGAAGGGAGAAAGGCGGACAGGTATCCGGTAAGCGGCAGGGTCGGAACAGGAGAGCGCACGA
GGGAGCTTCCAGGGGGAAACGCCTGGTATCTTTATAGTCCTGTCGGGTTTCGCCACCTCTGACTTGAGCG
TCGATTTTTGTGATGCTCGTCAGGGGGGCGGAGCCTATGGAAAAACGCCAGCAACGCGGCCTTTTTACGG
TTCCTGGCCTTTTGCTGGCCTTTTGCTCACATGTTCTTTCCTGCGTTATCCCCTGATTCTGTGGATAACC
GTATTACCGCCTTTGAGTGAGCTGATACCGCTCGCCGCAGCCGAACGACCGAGCGCAGCGAGTCAGTGAG
CGAGGAAGCGGAAGAGCGCCTGATGCGGTATTTTCTCCTTACGCATCTGTGCGGTATTTCACACCGCATA
TATGGTGCACTCTCAGTACAATCTGCTCTGATGCCGCATAGTTAAGCCAGTATACACTCCGCTATCGCTA
CGTGACTGGGTCATGGCTGCGCCCCGACACCCGCCAACACCCGCTGACGCGCCCTGACGGGCTTGTCTGC
TCCCGGCATCCGCTTACAGACAAGCTGTGACCGTCTCCGGGAGCTGCATGTGTCAGAGGTTTTCACCGTC
ATCACCGAAACGCGCGAGGCAGCTGCGGTAAAGCTCATCAGCGTGGTCGTGAAGCGATTCACAGATGTCT
GCCTGTTCATCCGCGTCCAGCTCGTTGAGTTTCTCCAGAAGCGTTAATGTCTGGCTTCTGATAAAGCGGG
CCATGTTAAGGGCGGTTTTTTCCTGTTTGGTCACTGATGCCTCCGTGTAAGGGGGATTTCTGTTCATGGG
GGTAATGATACCGATGAAACGAGAGAGGATGCTCACGATACGGGTTACTGATGATGAACATGCCCGGTTA
CTGGAACGTTGTGAGGGTAAACAACTGGCGGTATGGATGCGGCGGGACCAGAGAAAAATCACTCAGGGTC
AATGCCAGCGCTTCGTTAATACAGATGTAGGTGTTCCACAGGGTAGCCAGCAGCATCCTGCGATGCAGAT
CCGGAACATAATGGTGCAGGGCGCTGACTTCCGCGTTTCCAGACTTTACGAAACACGGAAACCGAAGACC
ATTCATGTTGTTGCTCAGGTCGCAGACGTTTTGCAGCAGCAGTCGCTTCACGTTCGCTCGCGTATCGGTG
ATTCATTCTGCTAACCAGTAAGGCAACCCCGCCAGCCTAGCCGGGTCCTCAACGACAGGAGCACGATCAT
GCTAGTCATGCCCCGCGCCCACCGGAAGGAGCTGACTGGGTTGAAGGCTCTCAAGGGCATCGGTCGAGAT
CCCGGTGCCTAATGAGTGAGCTAACTTACATTAATTGCGTTGCGCTCACTGCCCGCTTTCCAGTCGGGAA
ACCTGTCGTGCCAGCTGCATTAATGAATCGGCCAACGCGCGGGGAGAGGCGGTTTGCGTATTGGGCGCCA
GGGTGGTTTTTCTTTTCACCAGTGAGACGGGCAACAGCTGATTGCCCTTCACCGCCTGGCCCTGAGAGAG
TTGCAGCAAGCGGTCCACGCTGGTTTGCCCCAGCAGGCGAAAATCCTGTTTGATGGTGGTTAACGGCGGG
ATATAACATGAGCTGTCTTCGGTATCGTCGTATCCCACTACCGAGATGTCCGCACCAACGCGCAGCCCGG
ACTCGGTAATGGCGCGCATTGCGCCCAGCGCCATCTGATCGTTGGCAACCAGCATCGCAGTGGGAACGAT
GCCCTCATTCAGCATTTGCATGGTTTGTTGAAAACCGGACATGGCACTCCAGTCGCCTTCCCGTTCCGCT
ATCGGCTGAATTTGATTGCGAGTGAGATATTTATGCCAGCCAGCCAGACGCAGACGCGCCGAGACAGAAC
TTAAT
Features (pLannotate 1.2.2; 11 found; start..end, strand, type, name):
    253..960     +  CDS            mCherry: mCherry is a basic (constitutively fluorescent) red fluorescent protein published in 2004, derived from Discosoma sp.. It is reported to be a very rapidly-maturing monomer with low acid sensitivity.
   1107..1562    +  rep_origin     f1 ori (sequence partly withheld): f1 bacteriophage origin of replication; arrow indicates direction of (+) strand synthesis
   1677..2537    -  CDS            AmpR: β-lactamase; bla; confers resistance to ampicillin, carbenicillin, and related antibiotics
   2538..2630    -  promoter       AmpR promoter: bla
   2711..3299    +  rep_origin     ori: high-copy-number ColE1/pMB1/pBR322/pUC origin of replication
   3485..3627    -  misc_feature   bom: basis of mobility region from pBR322
   3729..3920    -  CDS            rop: Rop protein, which maintains plasmids at low copy number; rop
   3937..4317    +  CDS            YPB1_ECOLX: Protein predicted: Swiss-Prot protein existence level 4. From Escherichia coli.
   4379..4443    -  CDS            TcR (fragment): tetracycline efflux protein; tet; confers resistance to tetracycline
   4458..4479    -  protein_bind   CAP binding site: CAP binding activates transcription in the presence of cAMP. E. coli catabolite activator protein
   4492..9       -  CDS            lacI (fragment) (across the origin): lac repressor; lacI; The lac repressor binds to the lac operator to inhibit transcription in E. coli. This inhibition can be relieved by adding lactose or isopropyl-β-D-thiogalactopyranoside (IPTG).
