[The description below was written by a language model from this plasmid's Addgene catalogue record and pLannotate feature annotations shown in this document.]
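Description:
pCRISPReporter-mCherry is a 5,011 bp E. coli reporter plasmid built on the pCRISPReporter backbone, itself derived from the pETM6/pET-Duet-1 lineage. It is propagated through a ColE1/pMB1-type origin and selected with ampicillin via the β-lactamase gene and its native promoter. The catalogue lists it as high copy, although the feature table also annotates the pBR322-type bom region and the rop gene, which normally moderates copy number. An f1 phage origin is present as well. Other annotated elements appear to be backbone remnants rather than functional parts: only fragments of lacI and of the tetracycline resistance gene are detected, together with a CAP binding site and a predicted E. coli open reading frame of unknown role.

The payload is a 708 bp synthetic mCherry coding sequence, codon-optimized for E. coli and placed between retained NdeI and KpnI sites. No promoter is annotated upstream of it, consistent with the catalogue entry describing the promoter as user-defined. Instead, a multiple cloning site lies ahead of the reporter, so that a bacterial promoter region extending through the 5' end of a gene of interest can be inserted upstream and in frame with mCherry. The result is a translational fusion whose red fluorescence reports the activity of the inserted promoter and its translation initiation region.

The vector's CRISPR and synthetic biology classification, together with its associated publication on dCas9-mediated multiplex transcriptional repression in E. coli, suggests its main use. Fluorescence from the fusion can serve to quantify how effectively guide RNAs targeting the cloned promoter or 5' coding region repress expression.
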