Addgene plasmid #65008: pCRISPReporter-mCherry
Purpose: E. coli reporter vector with MCS for inserting bacterial promoter region through 5' end of gene of interest, upstream and in-frame with mCherry reporter.
Depositing lab: Mattheos Koffas. Depositing organization: Rensselaer Polytechnic Institute. Publication: CRISPathBrick: Modular Combinatorial Assembly of Type II-A CRISPR Arrays for dCas9-Mediated Multiplex Transcriptional Repression in E. coli. Cress BF, Toparlak OD, Guleria S, Lebovich M, Stieglitz JT, Englaender JA, Jones JA, Linhardt RJ, Koffas MA. ACS Synth Biol. 2015 Mar 30. 10.1021/acssynbio.5b00012 PubMed 25822415.
Backbone
  Vector backbone: pCRISPReporter (pETM6/pET-Duet-1)
  Backbone size w/o insert (bp): 4343
  Total vector size (bp): 5011
  Vector type: Bacterial Expression, CRISPR, Synthetic Biology
Growth in bacteria
  Bacterial resistance: Ampicillin, 100 μg/mL
  Growth temperature: 37°C
  Growth strain: DH5alpha
  Copy number: High Copy
Gene/Insert
  Gene/Insert name: mCherry
  Species: Synthetic; Codon-optimized for E. coli expression
  Insert size (bp): 708
  Promoter: User-defined
  Cloning method: Restriction Enzyme; 5′ cloning site NdeI (not destroyed); 3′ cloning site KpnI (not destroyed)
  Sequencing primers: 5′ GGGCCCGCTGGGAGTTCGTAG; 3′ GTCGAGGTGCCGTAAAGCACTAAATCG
Terms and licenses: Academic/Nonprofit Terms; Industry Terms: Not Available to Industry
How to cite: pCRISPReporter-mCherry was a gift from Mattheos Koffas (Addgene plasmid # 65008 ; http://n2t.net/addgene:65008 ; RRID:Addgene_65008)
