>Addgene plasmid #65008 | pCRISPReporter-mCherry | addgene partial sequence | sequence record 114155 | F1ori-R 5'-AGGGAAGAAAGCGAAAGGAG-3'
[51 nt withheld, positions 1-51]
CCCATTCGCCAATCCGGATATAGTCGACGCTTGGATTCTGCGTTTGTTGCTAGCACTAGTGAGACGAGAC
GAGACAGCCTCCTTTGGTCGAAAAAAAAAGCCCGCACTGTCAGGTGCGGGCTTTTTTCTGTGTTTCCGGT
ACCTTATTTGTACAGTTCATCCATACCGCCGGTAGAGTGGCGGCCTTCTGCACGTTCGTACTGTTCAACG
ATCGTATAGTCTTCGTTATGGCTGGTGATATCCAGCTTGATGTTCACGTTGTATGCACCCGGCAGTTGGA
CCGGCTTTTTAGCCTTGTACGTGGTTTTCACTTCTGCGTCATAGTGACCGCCATCCTTCAGTTTCAGGCG
CTGCTTGATTTCGCCTTTCAGGGCACCGTCTTCCGGGTACATACGTTCGGAACTCGCTTCCCAGCCCATC
GTCTTTTTCTGCATAACCGGACCATCGCTCGGGAAATTGGTGCCGCGCAGCTTCACTTTATAAATAAATT
CACCGTCTTGCAGAGAGCTATCCTGCGTGACGGTAACCACACCGCCATCTTCGAAGTTCATAACACGTTC
CCATTTGAAGCCTTCCGGAAAGGACAGTTTCAGATAGTCCGGGATATCGGCCGGATGCTTAACGTACGCT
TTCGAACCATACATGAATTGCGGTGACAGAATATCCCAAGCAAACGGCAGCGGACCGCCTTTGGTGACCT
TCAGTTTTGCCGTCTGGGTGCCTTCATACGGACGGCCTTCACCTTCGCCTTCAATTTCAAATTCGTGACC
ATTGACGCTGCCTTCCATGTGGACCTTGAAACGCATAAATTCCTTGATAATCGCCATGTTGTCTTCTTCG
CCTTTTGAAACCATATGTGAACCGCCACCGCCGGAACCGCA
