>Addgene plasmid #65008 | pCRISPReporter-mCherry | addgene partial sequence | sequence record 114156 | pRcoM1bs-R 5'-GAGAGGCGGTTTGCGTATT-3'
GCTGATTGCCCTTCACCGCCTGGCCCTGAGAGAGTTGCAGCAAGCGGTCCACGCTGGTTTGCCCCAGCAG
GCGAAAATCCTGTTTGATGGTGGTTAACGGCGGGATATAACATGAGCTGTCTTCGGTATCGTCGTATCCC
ACTACCGAGATGTCCGCACCAACGCGCAGCCCGGACTCGGTAATGGCGCGCATTGCGCCCAGCGCCATCT
GATCGTTGGCAACCAGCATCGCAGTGGGAACGATGCCCTCATTCAGCATTTGCATGGTTTGTTGAAAACC
GGACATGGCACTCCAGTCGCCTTCCCGTTCCGCTATCGGCTGAATTTGATTGCGAGTGAGATATTTATGC
CAGCCAGCCAGACGCAGACGCGCCGAGACAGAACTTAATGGGCCCGCTGGGAGTTCGTAGACGGACCTAG
GTCTAGATTCAGCCAAAAAACTTAAGACCGCCGGTCTTGTCCACTACCTTGCAGTAATGCGGTGGACAGG
ATCGGCGGTTTTCTTTTCTCTTCTCAACATTACTCGCATCCATTCTCGGCGATCGCGCGGCCGCTTTAAT
TAAGAATTCAAGCTTAGATCTCAATTGCTCGAGGGCGGTGGCGGTAGTGGCGGTGGCGGTTCCGGCGGTG
GCGGTTCACATATGGTTTCAAAAGGCGAAGAAGACAACATGGCGATTATCAAGGAATTTATGCGTTTCAA
GGTCCACATGGAAGGCAGCGTCAATGGTCACGAATTTGAAATTGAAGGCGAAGGTGAAGGCCGTCCGTAT
GAAGGCACCCAGACGGCAAAACTGAAGGTCACCAAAGGCGGTCCGCTGCCGTTTGCTTGGGATATTCTGT
CACCGCA
